>Addgene plasmid #48511 | pFUSB4_GATT | depositor full sequence | sequence record 70211 | Full Sequence
ATGTTTTCCCAGTCACGACGTTGTAAAACGACGGCCAGTCTTAAGCGTCTCATGGCCTGACCCCGGACCA
AGTGGTGGCCTATCGCCAGCAACAATGGCGGCAAGCAAGCGCTCGAAACGGTGCAGCGGCTGTTGCCGGT
GCTGTGCCAGGACCATGGCCTGACCCCGGACCAAGTGGTGGCTATCGCCAGCAACATTGGCGGCAAGCAA
GCGCTCGAAACGGTGCAGCGGCTGTTGCCGGTGCTGTGCCAGGACCATGGCCTGACCCCGGACCAAGTGG
TGGCTATCGCCAGCAACGGTGGCGGCAAGCAAGCGCTCGAAACGGTGCAGCGGCTGTTGCCGGTGCTGTG
CCAGGACCATGGCCTGACCCCGGACCAAGTGGTGGCTATCGCCAGCAACGGTGGCGGCAAGCAAGCGCTC
GAAACGGTGCAGCGGCTGTTGCCGGTGCTGTGCCAGGACCATGGCCTGACCCCGGACCAAGTGGTGGCTA
TCGAGACGTCTAGACCAGCCAGGACAGAAATGCCTCGACTTCGCTGCTACCCAAGGTTGCCGGGTGACGC
ACACCGTGGAAACGGATGAAGGCACGAACCCAGTGGACATAAGCCTGTTCGGTTCGTAAGCTGTAATGCA
AGTAGCGTATGCGCTCACGCAACTGGTCCAGAACCTTGACCGAACGCAGCGGTGGTAACGGCGCAGTGGC
GGTTTTCATGGCTTGTTATGACTGTTTTTTTGGGGTACAGTCTATGCCTCGGGCATCCAAGCAGCAAGCG
CGTTACGCCGTGGGTCGATGTTTGATGTTATGGAGCAGCAACGATGTTACGCAGCAGGGCAGTCGCCCTA
AAACAAAGTTAAACATTATGAGGGAAGCGGTGATCGCCGAAGTATCGACTCAACTATCAGAGGTAGTTGG
CGTCATCGAGCGCCATCTCGAACCGACGTTGCTGGCCGTACATTTGTACGGCTCCGCAGTGGATGGCGGC
CTGAAGCCACACAGTGATATTGATTTGCTGGTTACGGTGACCGTAAGGCTTGATGAAACAACGCGGCGAG
CTTTGATCAACGACCTTTTGGAAACTTCGGCTTCCCCTGGAGAGAGCGAGATTCTCCGCGCTGTAGAAGT
CACCATTGTTGTGCACGACGACATCATTCCGTGGCGTTATCCAGCTAAGCGCGAACTGCAATTTGGAGAA
TGGCAGCGCAATGACATTCTTGCAGGTATCTTCGAGCCAGCCACGATCGACATTGATCTGGCTATCTTGC
TGACAAAAGCAAGAGAACATAGCGTTGCCTTGGTAGGTCCAGCGGCGGAGGAACTCTTTGATCCGGTTCC
TGAACAGGATCTATTTGAGGCGCTAAATGAAACCTTAACGCTATGGAACTCGCCGCCCGACTGGGCTGGC
GATGAGCGAAATGTAGTGCTTACGTTGTCCCGCATTTGGTACAGCGCAGTAACCGGCAAAATCGCGCCGA
AGGATGTCGCTGCCGACTGGGCAATGGAGCGCCTGCCGGCCCAGTATCAGCCCGTCATACTTGAAGCTAG
ACAGGCTTATCTTGGACAAGAAGAAGATCGCTTGGCCTCGCGCGCAGATCAGTTGGAAGAATTTGTCCAC
TACGTGAAAGGCGAGATCACCAAGGTAGTCGGCAAATAACCCTCGAGCCACCCATGACCAAAATCCCTTA
ACGTGAGTTACGCGTCGTTCCACTGAGCGTCAGACCCCGTAGAAAAGATCAAAGGATCTTCTTGAGATCC
TTTTTTTCTGCGCGTAATCTGCTGCTTGCAAACAAAAAAACCACCGCTACCAGCGGTGGTTTGTTTGCCG
GATCAAGAGCTACCAACTCTTTTTCCGAAGGTAACTGGCTTCAGCAGAGCGCAGATACCAAATACTGTCC
TTCTAGTGTAGCCGTAGTTAGGCCACCACTTCAAGAACTCTGTAGCACCGCCTACATACCTCGCTCTGCT
AATCCTGTTACCAGTGGCTGCTGCCAGTGGCGATAAGTCGTGTCTTACCGGGTTGGACTCAAGACGATAG
TTACCGGATAAGGCGCAGCGGTCGGGCTGAACGGGGGGTTCGTGCACACAGCCCAGCTTGGAGCGAACGA
CCTACACCGAACTGAGATACCTACAGCGTGAGCATTGAGAAAGCGCCACGCTTCCCGAAGGGAGAAAGGC
GGACAGGTATCCGGTAAGCGGCAGGGTCGGAACAGGAGAGCGCACGAGGGAGCTTCCAGGGGGAAACGCC
TGGTATCTTTATAGTCCTGTCGGGTTTCGCCACCTCTGACTTGAGCGTCGATTTTTGTGATGCTCGTCAG
GGGGGCGGAGCCTATGGAAAAACGCCAGCAACGCGGCCTTTTTACGGTTCCTGGCCTTTTGCTGGCCTTT
TGCTCACATGTTCTTTCCTGCGTTATCCCCTGATTCTGTGGATAACCGTATTACCGCCTTTGAGTGAGCT
GATACCGCTCGCCGCAGCCGAACGACCGAGCGCAGCGAGTCAGTGAGCGAGGAAGCGGAAGAGCGCCCAA
TACGCAAACCGCCTCTCCCCGCGCGTTGGCCGATTCATTAATGCAGCTGGCACGACAGGTTTCCCGACTG
GAAAGCGGGCAGTGAGCGCAACGCAATTAATACGCGTACCGCTAGCCAGGAAGAGTTTGTAGAAACGCAA
AAAGGCCATCCGTCAGGATGGCCTTCTGCTTAGTTTGATGCCTGGCAGTTTATGGCGGGCGTCCTGCCCG
CCACCCTCCGGGCCGTTGCTTCACAACGTTCAAATCCGCTCCCGGCGGATTTGTCCTACTCAGGAGAGCG
TTCACCGACAAACAACAGATAAAACGAAAGGCCCAGTCTTCCGACTGAGCCTTTCGTTTTATTTGATGCC
TGGCAGTTCCCTACTCTCGCGTTAACGCTAGCATGG
Features (pLannotate 1.2.2; 8 found; start..end, strand, type, name):
      3..39      -  CDS            lacZα (fragment): LacZα fragment of β-galactosidase; lacZ fragment
    596..619     +  promoter       Pc promoter (fragment): intI1 (promoter lies within the coding sequence); class 1 integron promoter
    795..851     +  CDS            GmR (fragment): gentamycin acetyltransferase; aacC1; confers resistance to gentamycin
    858..1649    +  CDS            SmR: aminoglycoside adenylyltransferase (Murphy, 1985); aadA; confers resistance to spectinomycin and streptomycin
   1742..2330    +  rep_origin     ori: high-copy-number ColE1/pMB1/pBR322/pUC origin of replication
   2513..2605    +  CDS            lacI (fragment): lac repressor; lacI; The lac repressor binds to the lac operator to inhibit transcription in E. coli. This inhibition can be relieved by adding lactose or isopropyl-β-D-thiogalactopyranoside (IPTG).
   2660..2687    -  terminator     rrnB T2 terminator: transcription terminator T2 from the E. coli rrnB gene
   2819..2862    +  terminator     rrnB T1 terminator: Escherichia coli rrnB; transcription terminator T1 from the E. coli rrnB gene
