[The description below was written by a language model from this plasmid's Addgene catalogue record and pLannotate feature annotations shown in this document.]
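Description:
pFUSB4_GATT is a small (about 2.9 kb) bacterial intermediate plasmid for Golden Gate assembly of TALE nuclease repeat arrays. It is built on the pFUS_B4 array-receiving backbone. Its synthetic insert is a pre-assembled block of four TALE repeats with the repeat-variable diresidues NN, NI, NG and NG. Under the standard TALE code these recognise G, A, T and T, which gives the plasmid its name. The depositor states that the plasmid was made by Golden Gate cloning, and the associated work describes a simplified 15-RVD GoldyTALEN design for in vivo genome engineering. This suggests the plasmid belongs to a set of ready-made multi-repeat modules that are combined with other array pieces to build a full TALEN more quickly.

The catalogue lists the vector type as mammalian expression/TALEN, but the annotated features are all bacterial. No eukaryotic promoter, polyadenylation signal or nuclease domain is detected, so the plasmid appears to be a cloning intermediate rather than an expression construct. Presumably the repeat block must be transferred into a final TALEN expression backbone before use. The plasmid replicates from a high-copy ColE1/pUC-type origin and is selected with spectinomycin through the aadA (SmR) adenylyltransferase gene. Just upstream of aadA lie a class 1 integron Pc promoter fragment and a remnant of a gentamicin acetyltransferase gene. Short lacZα and lacI fragments are also present, probably left over from a lacZ screening cassette that the repeat array replaced. The rrnB T1 and T2 terminators are annotated as well. The TALE repeats themselves were not annotated by the feature-calling software; they most likely sit in the unannotated region between the lacZα remnant and the resistance cassette.
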