Addgene plasmid #48511: pFUSB4_GATT
Depositing lab: Stephen Ekker. Depositing organization: Mayo Foundation for Medical Education and Research. Publication: High Efficiency In Vivo Genome Engineering with a Simplified 15-RVD GoldyTALEN Design. Ma AC, Lee HB, Clark KJ, Ekker SC. PLoS One. 2013 May 29;8(5):e65259. doi: 10.1371/journal.pone.0065259. Print 2013. PubMed 23734242.
Backbone
  Vector backbone: pFUS_B4
  Vector type: Mammalian Expression, TALEN
Growth in bacteria
  Bacterial resistance: Spectinomycin, 50 μg/mL
  Growth temperature: 37°C
  Growth strain: Top10
  Copy number: Unknown
Gene/Insert
  Gene/Insert name: RVD sequence: NN NI NG NG
  Species: Synthetic
  Cloning method: Unknown
  Sequencing primers: 5′ ttgatgcctggcagttccct; 3′ cgaaccgaacaggcttatgt
Terms and licenses: Academic/Nonprofit Terms; Industry Terms: Not Available to Industry
Depositor comments: Plasmid was created using Golden Gate cloning.
How to cite: pFUSB4_GATT was a gift from Stephen Ekker (Addgene plasmid # 48511 ; http://n2t.net/addgene:48511 ; RRID:Addgene_48511)
