>Addgene plasmid #48511 | pFUSB4_GATT | addgene partial sequence | sequence record 70968 | pCR8_F1 5'-ttgatgcctggcagttccct-3'
GTCACGACGTTGTAAAACGACGGCCAGTCTTAAGCGTCTCATGGCCTGACCCCGGACCAAGTGGTGGCTA
TCGCCAGCAACAATGGCGGCAAGCAAGCGCTCGAAACGGTGCAGCGGCTGTTGCCGGTGCTGTGCCAGGA
CCATGGCCTGACCCCGGACCAAGTGGTGGCTATCGCCAGCAACATTGGCGGCAAGCAAGCGCTCGAAACG
GTGCAGCGGCTGTTGCCGGTGCTGTGCCAGGACCATGGCCTGACCCCGGACCAAGTGGTGGCTATCGCCA
GCAACGGTGGCGGCAAGCAAGCGCTCGAAACGGTGCAGCGGCTGTTGCCGGTGCTGTGCCAGGACCATGG
CCTGACCCCGGACCAAGTGGTGGCTATCGCCAGCAACGGTGGCGGCAAGCAAGCGCTCGAAACGGTGCAG
CGGCTGTTGCCGGTGCTGTGCCAGGACCATGGCCTGACCCCGGACCAAGTGGTGGCTATCGAGACGTCTA
GACCAGCCAGGACAGAAATGCCTCGACTTCGCTGCTACCCAAGGTTGCCGGGTGACGCACACCGTGGAAA
CGGATGAAGGCACGAACCCAGTGGACATAAGCCTGTTCGGTTCGTAAGCTGTAATGCAAGTAGCGTATGC
GCTCACGCAACTGGTCCAGAACCTTGACCGAACGCAGCGGTGGTAACGGCGCAGTGGCGGTTTTCATGGC
TTGTTATGACTGTTTTTTTGGGGTACAGTCTATGCCTCGGGCATCCAAGCAGCAAGCGCGTTACGCCGTG
GGTCGATGTTTGATGTTATGGAGCAGCAACGATGTTACGCAGCAGG
